Addgene plasmid #192982: pJLG039
Purpose: BHR plasmid (IncP ori) expressing T7 polymerase under control of the lac promoter
Depositing lab: Clay Fuqua. Depositing organization: Indiana University, Bloomington. Publication: An Inducible T7 Polymerase System for High-Level Protein Expression in Diverse Gram-Negative Bacteria. Greenwich JL, Alakavuklar MA, Fuqua C. Microbiol Resour Announc. 2023 Feb 16;12(2):e0111922. doi: 10.1128/mra.01119-22. Epub 2023 Jan 16. PubMed 36645284.
Backbone
  Vector backbone: pSW213
  Backbone size w/o insert (bp): 8751
  Total vector size (bp): 11370
  Vector type: Bacterial Expression
Growth in bacteria
  Bacterial resistance: Tetracycline, 10 μg/mL
  Growth temperature: 37°C
  Growth strain: DH5alpha
  Copy number: Low Copy
Gene/Insert
  Gene/Insert name: T7 polymerase
  Species: E. coli
  Insert size (bp): 2652
  GenBank ID: NC_012971
  Promoter: lac
  Cloning method: Restriction Enzyme; 5′ cloning site HindIII (not destroyed); 3′ cloning site KpnI (not destroyed)
  Sequencing primers: 5′ TCACACAGGAAACAGCTATGAC; 3′ CGCCAGGGTTTTCCCAGTCACGAC
Terms and licenses: Academic/Nonprofit Terms; Industry Terms: Not Available to Industry
Depositor comments: The T7 polymerase gene (1) was cloned from the chromosome of BL21(DE3).
How to cite: pJLG039 was a gift from Clay Fuqua (Addgene plasmid # 192982 ; http://n2t.net/addgene:192982 ; RRID:Addgene_192982)
