[The description below was written by a language model from this plasmid's Addgene catalogue record and pLannotate feature annotations shown in this document.]
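Description:
pJLG039 is a low-copy, broad-host-range bacterial expression plasmid built on the pSW213 backbone and designed to supply bacteriophage T7 RNA polymerase in diverse Gram-negative bacteria. Replication relies on the IncP system: the oriV origin together with the trfA gene, whose product binds and activates oriV, allowing maintenance in many hosts beyond E. coli. An IncP oriT with the adjacent traJ gene and a traI fragment is also annotated, so the plasmid should be mobilizable by conjugation when the remaining transfer functions are provided in trans. Selection is by tetracycline resistance, conferred by the tetA efflux gene; several tetR fragments, a pifA fragment, a partial lacI fragment spanning the numbering origin and remnants of a pUC-type multiple cloning site and lacZα appear to be backbone remnants. The catalogue lists a total size of 11,370 bp, while the sequenced record is 11,343 nt, a small discrepancy.

The payload is the T7 RNA polymerase coding sequence (about 2.65 kb), cloned between HindIII and KpnI sites from the chromosome of E. coli BL21(DE3), which is why the record lists E. coli as the source species although the gene is of phage origin. It sits downstream of a CAP binding site, the lac promoter and a lac operator. A full-length lacI gene driven by the stronger lacIq promoter is carried on the same plasmid, so repression travels with the vector and polymerase expression can be induced with IPTG, independent of the host's own lac repressor status. The plasmid serves as the polymerase-supplying half of an inducible T7 system. The other half would be a compatible construct carrying a gene of interest under a T7 promoter, giving high-level protein production in non-E. coli Gram-negative species.
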