Features (pLannotate 1.2.2; 19 found; start..end, strand, type, name):
     56..77      +  protein_bind   CAP binding site: CAP binding activates transcription in the presence of cAMP. E. coli catabolite activator protein
     92..122     +  promoter       lac promoter: promoter for the E. coli lac operon
    126..148     +  protein_bind   lac operator (fragment): The lac repressor binds to the lac operator to inhibit transcription in E. coli. This inhibition can be relieved by adding lactose or isopropyl-β-D-thiogalactopyranoside (IPTG). lac repressor encoded by lacI
    219..2867    +  CDS            RPOL_BPT7: Experimental evidence at protein level: Swiss-Prot protein existence level 1. Highly processive DNA-dependent RNA polymerase that catalyzes the transcription of class II and class III viral genes. Recognizes a specific promoter sequence and enters first into an 'abortive phase' where very short transcripts are synthesized and released before proceeding to the processive transcription of long RNA chains. Unwinds the double-stranded DNA to expose the coding strand for templating. Participates in the initiation of viral DNA replication presumably by making primers accessible to the DNA polymerase
   2871..2915    -  misc_feature   MCS (fragment): pUC18/19 multiple cloning site
   2912..3069    +  CDS            lacZα (fragment): LacZα fragment of β-galactosidase; lacZ fragment
   3072..3339    -  CDS            TetR (fragment): tetracycline resistance regulatory protein; tetR
   3445..4644    +  CDS            TcR: tetracycline efflux protein; tetA; confers resistance to tetracycline
   4703..4780    +  promoter       lacIq promoter: lacI (mutant); In the lacIq allele, a single base change in the promoter boosts expression of the lacI gene about 10-fold.
   4781..5863    +  CDS            lacI: lac repressor; lacI; The lac repressor binds to the lac operator to inhibit transcription in E. coli. This inhibition can be relieved by adding lactose or isopropyl-β-D-thiogalactopyranoside (IPTG).
   7070..7133    -  CDS            TetR (fragment): tetracycline resistance regulatory protein; tetR
   7157..8305    -  CDS            trfA: trans-acting replication protein that binds to and activates oriV
   8435..8539    -  CDS            traI (fragment): TRAI6_ECOLX - Experimental evidence at protein level: Swiss-Prot protein existence level 1. The initiation process of transfer DNA synthesis requires the interaction of at least three plasmid-specific components (TraH, I, and J) at the transfer origin resulting in the assembly of a specialised nucleoprotein complex - the relaxosome. Site- and strand-specific cleavage at the transfer origin is dependent on TraI and TraJ. From Escherichia coli.
   8577..8948    -  CDS            traJ: oriT-recognizing protein; traJ
   8981..9090    -  oriT           oriT: incP origin of transfer
   9243..9874    +  rep_origin     oriV: incP origin of replication
   9926..10612   +  CDS            pifA (fragment): PIFA_ECOLI - Protein predicted: Swiss-Prot protein existence level 4. Responsible for the exclusion of phage T7 by plasmid F. Growth of bacteriophage T7 is inhibited in cells of E.coli that carries the plasmid F. From Escherichia coli (strain K12).
  10911..11298   -  CDS            TetR (fragment): tetracycline resistance regulatory protein; tetR
  11294..43      +  CDS            lacI (fragment) (across the origin): lac repressor; lacI; The lac repressor binds to the lac operator to inhibit transcription in E. coli. This inhibition can be relieved by adding lactose or isopropyl-β-D-thiogalactopyranoside (IPTG).
>Addgene plasmid #192982 | pJLG039 | addgene full sequence | sequence record 394485 | Addgene NGS Result
GCAGCTGGCACGACAGGTTTCCCGACTGGAAAGCGGGCAGTGAGCGCAACGCAATTAATGTGAGTTAGCT
CACTCATTAGGCACCCCAGGCTTTACACTTTATGCTTCCGGCTCGTATGTTGTGTGGAATTGTGAGCGGA
TAACAATTTCACACAGGAAACAGCTATGACCATGATTACGAATTCATCGATATCTAGATCTCGAGCTCGC
GAAAGCTTATGAACACGATTAACATCGCTAAGAACGACTTCTCTGACATCGAACTGGCTGCTATCCCGTT
CAACACTCTGGCTGACCATTACGGTGAGCGTTTAGCTCGCGAACAGTTGGCCCTTGAGCATGAGTCTTAC
GAGATGGGTGAAGCACGCTTCCGCAAGATGTTTGAGCGTCAACTTAAAGCTGGTGAGGTTGCGGATAACG
CTGCCGCCAAGCCTCTCATCACTACCCTACTCCCTAAGATGATTGCACGCATCAACGACTGGTTTGAGGA
AGTGAAAGCTAAGCGCGGCAAGCGCCCGACAGCCTTCCAGTTCCTGCAAGAAATCAAGCCGGAAGCCGTA
GCGTACATCACCATTAAGACCACTCTGGCTTGCCTAACCAGTGCTGACAATACAACCGTTCAGGCTGTAG
CAAGCGCAATCGGTCGGGCCATTGAGGACGAGGCTCGCTTCGGTCGTATCCGTGACCTTGAAGCTAAGCA
CTTCAAGAAAAACGTTGAGGAACAACTCAACAAGCGCGTAGGGCACGTCTACAAGAAAGCATTTATGCAA
GTTGTCGAGGCTGACATGCTCTCTAAGGGTCTACTCGGTGGCGAGGCGTGGTCTTCGTGGCATAAGGAAG
ACTCTATTCATGTAGGAGTACGCTGCATCGAGATGCTCATTGAGTCAACCGGAATGGTTAGCTTACACCG
CCAAAATGCTGGCGTAGTAGGTCAAGACTCTGAGACTATCGAACTCGCACCTGAATACGCTGAGGCTATC
GCAACCCGTGCAGGTGCGCTGGCTGGCATCTCTCCGATGTTCCAACCTTGCGTAGTTCCTCCTAAGCCGT
GGACTGGCATTACTGGTGGTGGCTATTGGGCTAACGGTCGTCGTCCTCTGGCGCTGGTGCGTACTCACAG
TAAGAAAGCACTGATGCGCTACGAAGACGTTTACATGCCTGAGGTGTACAAAGCGATTAACATTGCGCAA
AACACCGCATGGAAAATCAACAAGAAAGTCCTAGCGGTCGCCAACGTAATCACCAAGTGGAAGCATTGTC
CGGTCGAGGACATCCCTGCGATTGAGCGTGAAGAACTCCCGATGAAACCGGAAGACATCGACATGAATCC
TGAGGCTCTCACCGCGTGGAAACGTGCTGCCGCTGCTGTGTACCGCAAGGACAAGGCTCGCAAGTCTCGC
CGTATCAGCCTTGAGTTCATGCTTGAGCAAGCCAATAAGTTTGCTAACCATAAGGCCATCTGGTTCCCTT
ACAACATGGACTGGCGCGGTCGTGTTTACGCTGTGTCAATGTTCAACCCGCAAGGTAACGATATGACCAA
AGGACTGCTTACGCTGGCGAAAGGTAAACCAATCGGTAAGGAAGGTTACTACTGGCTGAAAATCCACGGT
GCAAACTGTGCGGGTGTCGATAAGGTTCCGTTCCCTGAGCGCATCAAGTTCATTGAGGAAAACCACGAGA
ACATCATGGCTTGCGCTAAGTCTCCACTGGAGAACACTTGGTGGGCTGAGCAAGATTCTCCGTTCTGCTT
CCTTGCGTTCTGCTTTGAGTACGCTGGGGTACAGCACCACGGCCTGAGCTATAACTGCTCCCTTCCGCTG
GCGTTTGACGGGTCTTGCTCTGGCATCCAGCACTTCTCCGCGATGCTCCGAGATGAGGTAGGTGGTCGCG
CGGTTAACTTGCTTCCTAGTGAAACCGTTCAGGACATCTACGGGATTGTTGCTAAGAAAGTCAACGAGAT
TCTACAAGCAGACGCAATCAATGGGACCGATAACGAAGTAGTTACCGTGACCGATGAGAACACTGGTGAA
ATCTCTGAGAAAGTCAAGCTGGGCACTAAGGCACTGGCTGGTCAATGGCTGGCTTACGGTGTTACTCGCA
GTGTGACTAAGCGTTCAGTCATGACGCTGGCTTACGGGTCCAAAGAGTTCGGCTTCCGTCAACAAGTGCT
GGAAGATACCATTCAGCCAGCTATTGATTCCGGCAAGGGTCTGATGTTCACTCAGCCGAATCAGGCTGCT
GGATACATGGCTAAGCTGATTTGGGAATCTGTGAGCGTGACGGTGGTAGCTGCGGTTGAAGCAATGAACT
GGCTTAAGTCTGCTGCTAAGCTGCTGGCTGCTGAGGTCAAAGATAAGAAGACTGGAGAGATTCTTCGCAA
GCGTTGCGCTGTGCATTGGGTAACTCCTGATGGTTTCCCTGTGTGGCAGGAATACAAGAAGCCTATTCAG
ACGCGCTTGAACCTGATGTTCCTCGGTCAGTTCCGCTTACAGCCTACCATTAACACCAACAAAGATAGCG
AGATTGATGCACACAAACAGGAGTCTGGTATCGCTCCTAACTTTGTACACAGCCAAGACGGTAGCCACCT
TCGTAAGACTGTAGTGTGGGCACACGAGAAGTACGGAATCGAATCTTTTGCACTGATTCACGACTCCTTC
GGTACCATTCCGGCTGACGCTGCGAACCTGTTCAAAGCAGTGCGCGAAACTATGGTTGACACATATGAGT
CTTGTGATGTACTGGCTGATTTCTACGACCAGTTCGCTGACCAGTTGCACGAGTCTCAATTGGACAAAAT
GCCAGCACTTCCGGCTAAAGGTAACTTGAACCTCCGTGACATCTTAGAGTCGGACTTCGCGTTCGCGTAA
CTGCAGGTCGACTCTAGAGGATCCCCGGGTACCGAGCTCGAATTCACTGGCCGTCGTTTTACAACGTCGT
GACTGGGAAAACCCTGGCGTTACCCAACTTAATCGCCTTGCAGCACATCCCCCTTTCGCCAGCTGGCGTA
ATAGCGAAGAGGCCCGCACCGATCGCCCTTCCCAACAGTTGCGCAGCCTGAATGGCGAATGGCGCCTGCC
TGAAGCTGCGGGCATTCCCGATCAGAAATGAGCGCCAGTCGTCGTCGGCTCTCGGCACCGAATGCGTATG
ATTCTCCGCCAGCATGGCTTCGGCCAGTGCGTCGAGCAGCGCCCGCTTGTTCCTGAAGTGCCAGTAAAGC
GCCGGCTGCTGAACCCCCAACCGTTCCGCCAGTTTGCGTGTCGTCAGACCGTCTACGCCGACCTCGTTCA
ACAGGTCCAGGGCGGCACGGATCACTGTATTCGGCTGCAACTTTGTCATGCTTGACACTTTATCACTGAT
AAACATAATATGTCCACCAACTTATCAGTGATAAAGAATCCGCGCGTTCAATCGGACCAGCGGAGGCTGG
TCCGGAGGCCAGACGTGAAACCCAACATACCCCTGATCGTAATTCTGAGCACTGTCGCGCTCGACGCTGT
CGGCATCGGCCTGATTATGCCGGTGCTGCCGGGCCTCCTGCGCGATCTGGTTCACTCGAACGACGTCACC
GCCCACTATGGCATTCTGCTGGCGCTGTATGCGTTGGTGCAATTTGCCTGCGCACCTGTGCTGGGCGCGC
TGTCGGATCGTTTCGGGCGGCGGCCAATCTTGCTCGTCTCGCTGGCCGGCGCCACTGTCGACTACGCCAT
CATGGCGACAGCGCCTTTCCTTTGGGTTCTCTATATCGGGCGGATCGTGGCCGGCATCACCGGGGCGACT
GGGGCGGTAGCCGGCGCTTATATTGCCGATATCACTGATGGCGATGAGCGCGCGCGGCACTTCGGCTTCA
TGAGCGCCTGTTTCGGGTTCGGGATGGTCGCGGGACCTGTGCTCGGTGGGCTGATGGGCGGTTTCTCCCC
CCACGCTCCGTTCTTCGCCGCGGCAGCCTTGAACGGCCTCAATTTCCTGACGGGCTGTTTCCTTTTGCCG
GAGTCGCACAAAGGCGAACGCCGGCCGTTACGCCGGGAGGCTCTCAACCCGCTCGCTTCGTTCCGGTGGG
CCCGGGGCATGACCGTCGTCGCCGCCCTGATGGCGGTCTTCTTCATCATGCAACTTGTCGGACAGGTGCC
GGCCGCGCTTTGGGTCATTTTCGGCGAGGATCGCTTTCACTGGGACGCGACCACGATCGGCATTTCGCTT
GCCGCATTTGGCATTCTGCATTCACTCGCCCAGGCAATGATCACCGGCCCTGTAGCCGCCCGGCTCGGCG
AAAGGCGGGCACTCATGCTCGGAATGATTGCCGACGGCACAGGCTACATCCTGCTTGCCTTCGCGACACG
GGGATGGATGGCGTTCCCGATCATGGTCCTGCTTGCTTCGGGTGGCATCGGAATGCCGGCGCTGCAAGCA
ATGTTGTCCAGGCAGGTGGATGAGGAACGTCAGGGGCAGCTGCAAGGCTCACTGGCGGCGCTCACCAGCC
TGACCTCGATCGTCGGACCCCTCCTCTTCACGGCGATCTATGCGGCTTCTATAACAACGTGGAACGGGTG
GGCATGGATTGCAGGCGCTGCCCTCTACTTGCTCTGCCTGCCGGCGCTGCGTCGCGGGCTTTGGAGCGGC
GCAGGGCAACGAGCCGATCGCTGATCGTGGAAACGATAGGTTGCAATTCGCGCGCGAAGGCGAAGCGGCA
TGCATTTACGTTGACACCATCGAATGGTGCAAAACCTTTCGCGGTATGGCATGATAGCGCCCGGAAGAGA
GTCAATTCAGGGTGGTGAATGTGAAACCAGTAACGTTATACGATGTCGCAGAGTATGCCGGTGTCTCTTA
TCAGACCGTTTCCCGCGTGGTGAACCAGGCCAGCCACGTTTCTGCGAAAACGCGGGAAAAAGTGGAAGCG
GCGATGGCGGAGCTGAATTACATTCCCAACCGCGTGGCACAACAACTGGCGGGCAAACAGTCGTTGCTGA
TTGGCGTTGCCACCTCCAGTCTGGCCCTGCACGCGCCGTCGCAAATTGTCGCGGCGATTAAATCTCGCGC
CGATCAACTGGGTGCCAGCGTGGTGGTGTCGATGGTAGAACGAAGCGGCGTCGAAGCCTGTAAAGCGGCG
GTGCACAATCTTCTCGCGCAACGCGTCAGTGGGCTGATCATTAACTATCCGCTGGATGACCAGGATGCCA
TTGCTGTGGAAGCTGCCTGCACTAATGTTCCGGCGTTATTTCTTGATGTCTCTGACCAGACACCCATCAA
CAGTATTATTTTCTCCCATGAAGACGGTACGCGACTGGGCGTGGAGCATCTGGTCGCATTGGGTCACCAG
CAAATCGCGCTGTTAGCGGGCCCATTAAGTTCTGTCTCGGCGCGTCTGCGTCTGGCTGGCTGGCATAAAT
ATCTCACTCGCAATCAAATTCAGCCGATAGCGGAACGGGAAGGCGACTGGAGTGCCATGTCCGGTTTTCA
ACAAACCATGCAAATGCTGAATGAGGGCATCGTTCCCACTGCGATGCTGGTTGCCAACGATCAGATGGCG
CTGGGCGCAATGCGCGCCATTACCGAGTCCGGGCTGCGCGTTGGTGCGGATATCTCGGTAGTGGGATACG
ACGATACCGAAGACAGCTCATGTTATATCCCGCCGTTAACCACCATCAAACAGGATTTTCGCCTGCTGGG
GCAAACCAGCGTGGACCGCTTGCTGCAACTCTCTCAGGGCCAGGCGGTGAAGGGCAATCAGCTGTTGCCC
GTCTCACTGGTGAAAAGAAAAACCACCCTGGCGCCCAATACGCAAACCGCCTCTCCCCGCGCGTTGGCCG
ATTCATTAATGCAGCTGGCACGACAGGTTTCCCGACTGGAAAGCGGGCAGTGAGCGCAACGCAATTAATG
TAAGTTAGCGCGAATTGCAACCTATGCCATGCGGGTCAAGGCGACTTCCGGCAAGCTATACGCGCCCTAG
GAGTGCGGTTGGAACGTTGGCCCAGCCAGATACTCCCGATCACGAGCAGGACGCCGATGATTTGAAGCGC
ACTCAGCGTCTGATCCAAGAACAACCATCCTAGCAACACGGCGGTCCCCGGGCTGAGAAAGCCCAGTAAG
GAAACAACTGTAGGTTCGAGTCGCGAGATCCCCCGGAACCAAAGGAAGTAGGTTAAACCCGCTCCGATCA
GGCCGAGCCACGCCAGGCCGAGAACATTGGTTCCTGTAGGCATCGGGATTGGCGGATCAAACACTAAAGC
TACTGGAACGAGCAGAAGTCCTCCGGCCGCCAGTTGCCAGGCGGTAAAGGTGAGCAGAGGCACGGGAGGT
TGCCACTTGCGGGTCAGCACGGTTCCGAACGCCATGGAAACCGCCCCCGCCAGGCCCGCTGCGACGCCGA
CAGGATCTAGCGCTGCGTTTGGTGTCAACACCAACAGCGCCACGCCCGCAGTTCCGCAAATAGCCCCCAG
GACCGCCATCAATCGTATCGGGCTACCTAGCAGAGCGGCAGAGATGAACACGACCATCAGCGGCTGCACA
GCGCCTACCGTCGCCGCGACCCCGCCCGGCAGGCGGTAGACCGAAATAAACAACAAGCTCCAGAATAGCG
AAATATTAAGTGCGCCGAGGATGAAGATGCGCATCCACCAGATTCCCGTTGGAATCTGTCGGACGATCAT
CACGAGCAATAAACCCGCCGGCAACGCCCGCAGCAGCATACCGGCGACCCCTCGGCCTCGCTGTTCGGGC
TCCACGAAAACGCCGGACAGATGCGCCTTGTGAGCGTCCTTGGGGCCGTCCTCCTGTTTGAAGACCGACA
GCCCAATGATCTCGCCGTCGATGTAGGCGCCGAATGCCACGGCATCTCGCAACCGTTCAGCGAACGCCTC
CATGGGCTTTTTCTCCTCGTGCTCGTAAACGGACCCGAACATCTCTGGAGCTTTCTTCAGGGCCGACAAT
CGGATCTCGCGGAAATCCTGCACGTCGGCCGCTCCAAGCCGTCGAATCTGAGCCTTAATCACAATTGTCA
ATTTTAATCCTCTGTTTATCGGCAGTTCGTAGAGCGCGCCGTGCGTCCCGAGCGATACTGAGCGAAGCAA
GTGCGTCGAGCAGTGCCCGCTTGTTCCTGAAATGCCAGTAAAGCGCTGGCTGCTGAACCCCCAGCCGGAA
CTGACCCCACAAGGCCCTAGCGTTTGCAATGCACCAGGTCATCATTGACCCAGGCGTGTTCCACCAGGCC
GCTGCCTCGCAACTCTTCGCAGGCTTCGCCGACCTGCTCGCGCCACTTCTTCACGCGGGTGGAATCCGAT
CCGCACATGAGGCGGAAGGTTTCCAGCTTGAGCGGGTACGGCTCCCGGTGCGAGCTGAAATAGTCGAACA
TCCGTCGGGCCGTCGGCGACAGCTTGCGGTACTTCTCCCATATGAATTTCGTGTAGTGGTCGCCAGCAAA
CAGCACGACGATTTCCTCGTCGATCAGGACCTGGCAACGGGACGTTTTCTTGCCACGGTCCAGGACGCGG
AAGCGGTGCAGCAGCGACACCGATTCCAGGTGCCCAACGCGGTCGGACGTGAAGCCCATCGCCGTCGCCT
GTAGGCGCGACAGGCATTCCTCGGCCTTCGTGTAATACCGGCCATTGATCGACCAGCCCAGGTCCTGGCA
AAGCTCGTAGAACGTGAAGGTGATCGGCTCGCCGATAGGGGTGCGCTTCGCGTACTCCAACACCTGCTGC
CACACCAGTTCGTCATCGTCGGCCCGCAGCTCGACGCCGGTGTAGGTGATCTTCACGTCCTTGTTGACGT
GGAAAATGACCTTGTTTTGCAGCGCCTCGCGCGGGATTTTCTTGTTGCGCGTGGTGAACAGGGCAGAGCG
GGCCGTGTCGTTTGGCATCGCTCGCATCGTGTCCGGCCACGGCGCAATATCGAACAAGGAAAGCTGCATT
TCCTTGATCTGCTGCTTCGTGTGTTTCAGCAACGCGGCCTGCTTGGCCTCGCTGACCTGTTTTGCCAGGT
CCTCGCCGGCGGTTTTTCGCTTCTTGGTCGTCATAGTTCCTCGCGTGTCGATGGTCATCGACTTCGCCAA
ACCTGCCGCCTCCTGTTCGAGACGACGCGAACGCTCCACGGCGGCCGATGGCGCGGGCAGGGCAGGGGGA
GCCAGTTGCACGCTGTCGCGCTCGATCTTGGCCGTAGCTTGCTGGACCATCGAGCCGACGGACTGGAAGG
TTTCGCGGGGCGCACGCATGACGGTGCGGCTTGCGATGGTTTCGGCATCCTCGGCGGAAAACCCCGCGTC
GATCAGTTCTTGCCTGTATGCCTTCCGGTCAAACGTCCGATTCATTCACCCTCCTTGCGGGATTGCCCCG
ACTCACGCCGGGGCAATGTGCCCTTATTCCTGATTTGACCCGCCTGGTGCCTTGGTGTCCAGATAATCCA
CCTTATCGGCAATGAAGTCGGTCCCGTAGACCGTCTGGCCGTCCTTCTCGTACTTGGTATTCCGAATCTT
GCCCTGCACGAATACCAGCTCCGCGAAGTCGCTCTTCTTGATGGAGCGCATGGGGACGTGCTTGGCAATC
ACGCGCACCCCCCGGCCGTTTTAGCGGCTAAAAAAGTCATGGCTCTGCCCTCGGGCGGACCACGCCCATC
ATGACCTTGCCAAGCTCGTCCTGCTTCTCTTCGATCTTCGCCAGCAGGGCGAGGATCGTGGCATCACCGA
ACCGCGCCGTGCGCGGGTCGTCGGTGAGCCAGAGTTTCAGCAGGCCGCCCAGGCGGCCCAGGTCGCCATT
GATGCGGGCCAGCTCGCGGACGTGCTCATAGTCCACGACGCCCGTGATTTTGTAGCCCTGGCCGACGGCC
AGCAGGTAGGCCGACAGGCTCATGCCGGCCGCCGCCGCCTTTTCCTCAATCGCTCTTCGTTCGTCTGGAA
GGCAGTACACCTTGATAGGTGGGCTGCCCTTCCTGGTTGGCTTGGTTTCATCAGCCATCCGCTTGCCCTC
ATCTGTTACGCCGGCGGTAGCCGGCCAGCCTCGCAGAGCAGGATTCCCGTTGAGCACCGCCAGGTGCGAA
TAAGGGACAGTGAAGAAGGAACACCCGCTCGCGGGTGGGCCTACTTCACCTATCCTGCCCGGCTGACGCC
GTTGGATACACCAAGGAAAGTCTACACGAACCCTTTGGCAAAATCCTGTATATCGTGCGAAAAAGGATGG
ATATACCGAAAAAATCGCTATAATGACCCCGAAGCAGGGTTATGCAGCGGAAAAGATCCGTCGACCCTTT
CCGACGCTCACCGGGCTGGTTGCCCTCGCCGCTGGGCTGGCGGCCGTCTATGGCCCTGCAAACGCGCCAG
AAACGCCGTCGAAGCCGTGTGCGAGACACCGCGGCCGCCGGCGTTGTGGATACCTCGCGGAAAACTTGGC
CCTCACTGACAGATGAGGGGCGGACGTTGACACTTGAGGGGCCGACTCACCCGGCGCGGCGTTGACAGAT
GAGGGGCAGGCTCGATTTCGGCCGGCGACGTGGAGCTGGCCAGCCTCGCAAATCGGCGAAAACGCCTGAT
TTTACGCGAGTTTCCCACAGATGATGTGGACAAGCCTGGGGATAAGTGCCCTGCGGTATTGACACTTGAG
GGGCGCGACTACTGACAGATGAGGGGCGCGATCCTTGACACTTGAGGGGCAGAGTGCTGACAGATGAGGG
GCGCACCTATTGACATTTGAGGGGCTGTCCACAGGCAGAAAATCCAGCATTTGCAAGGGTTTCCGCCCGT
TTTTCGGCCACCGCTAACCTGTCTTTTAACCTGCTTTTAAACCAATATTTATAAACCTTGTTTTTAACCA
GGGCTGCGCCCTGTGCGCGTGACCGCGCACGCCGAAGGGGGGTGCCCCCCCTTCTCGAACCCTCCCGGCC
CGCTAACGCGGGCCTCCCATCCCCCCAGGGGCTGCGCCCCTCGGCCGCGAACGGCCTCACCCCAAAAATG
GCAGGACAACTGGTGAGTCTGGATCTGAAGTTCATTGTTGTCATGGATGATCTGGACCGACTGGAGCCAT
CCCAGGTGGCGGAAGTGTTCAGGCTTGTGCGTGCAGTAGCCGATCTGCCCCGCTTTACCCATATTCTCTG
TTATGACAGGCAGATTATCACTCATGCCGTTGAACATGCGCTGAATATCGAAGATGGCAGCCGTTATCTC
CAGAAAATCATTCAGCTTAGTTTTAAATTACCCCGACCTGAAGCCTTTGATTTACGTAATGAATTTCGCC
AGCGGGCTGAGGCTCTATATCAGCAAATTAATAATCAACCGCCAGACTCTGGAATGGTAAGGGATCTCAT
CGCGGTGACTGATACCTATGGTGCCGCACTTTCGACGCCACGGGAAATCCATCAGGCCATTAATTCCCTG
ATTTTTCTTTATCCGGGGATGCGGGATTTTGTTTATTTCCCTGATTTGTGCCTGCTTCAGCTTATACGGG
TGACAAACCCGGCTCTGTATGACTGGACAGAGCATTACCTGACAGAACGGTCCGTGATTGAAACCGGTCA
GGGTATGCTTTCTGACGGAGAGAAAGCAGACTTCCGGGAGGGGCTTATCAGATGTATGAAGACGTTCAGG
GCATCAAATGCAGACTCGTTTCTGACACTTGCAGACTGGATCTATCTCATCTGCGCAAGGCAGAACGTGA
AGACGGCCGCCCTGGACCTCGCCCGCGAGCGCCAGGCGCACGAGGCCGGCGCGCGGACCCGCGCCACGGC
CCACGAGCGGACGCCGCAGCAGGAGCGCCAGAAGGCCGCCAGAGAGGCCGAGCGCGGCCGTGAGGCTTGG
ACGCTAGGGCAGGGCATGAAAAAGCCCGTAGCGGGCTGCTACGGGCGTCTGACGCGGTGGAAAGGGGGAG
GGGATGTTGTCTACATGGCTCTGCTGTAGTGAGTGGGTTGCGCTCCGGCAGCGGTCCTGATCAATCGTCA
CCCTTTCTCGGTCCTTCAACGTTCCTGACAACGAGCCTCCTTTTCGCCAATCCATCGACAATCACCGCGA
GTCCCTGCTCGAACGCTGCGTCCGGACCGGCTTCGTCGAAGGCGTCTATCGCGGCCCGCAACAGCGGCGA
GAGCGGAGCCTGTTCAACGGTGCCGCCGCGCTCGCCGGCATCGCTGTCGCCGGCCTGCTCCTCAAGCACG
GCCCCAACAGTGAAGTAGCTGATTGTCATCAGCGCATTGACGGCGTCCCCGGCCGAAAAACCCGCCTCGC
AGAGGAAGCGAAGCTGCGCGTCGGCCGTTTCCATCTGCGGTGCGCCCGGTCGCGTGCCGGCATGGATGCG
CGCGCCATCGCGGTAGGCGAGCAGCGCCCAATACGCAAACCGCCTCTCCCCGCGCGTTGGCCGATTCATT
AAT
